Addgene plasmid #233153: pMXs-hMyt1l
Purpose: Retroviral expression of Myt1l
Depositing lab: Kate Galloway. Depositing organization: Massachusetts Institute of Technology. Publication: Proliferation history and transcription factor levels drive direct conversion to motor neurons. Wang NB, Lende-Dorn BA, Beitz AM, Han P, Adewumi HO, O'Shea TM, Galloway KE. Cell Syst. 2025 Apr 16;16(4):101205. doi: 10.1016/j.cels.2025.101205. Epub 2025 Mar 13. PubMed 40086434.
Backbone
  Vector backbone: pMXs-gw
  Vector type: Mammalian Expression, Retroviral
Growth in bacteria
  Bacterial resistance: Ampicillin, 100 μg/mL
  Growth temperature: 30°C
  Growth strain: NEB Stable
  Copy number: High Copy
Gene/Insert
  Gene/Insert name: Myt1l
  Species: H. sapiens (human)
  Entrez Gene: MYT1L (a.k.a. MRD39, NZF1, ZC2H2C2, ZC2HC4B, myT1-L)
  Cloning method: Gateway Cloning
Terms and licenses: Academic/Nonprofit Terms; Industry Terms: Not Available to Industry
Depositor comments: Please visit https://doi.org/10.1101/2023.11.26.568736 for bioRxiv preprint.
How to cite: pMXs-hMyt1l was a gift from Kate Galloway (Addgene plasmid # 233153 ; http://n2t.net/addgene:233153 ; RRID:Addgene_233153)
