[The description below was written by a language model from this plasmid's Addgene catalogue record and pLannotate feature annotations shown in this document.]
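Description:
pMXs-hMyt1l is a Moloney murine leukemia virus (MMLV)-based gammaretroviral expression plasmid built on the Gateway-adapted pMXs-gw backbone and carrying the human MYT1L coding sequence, which encodes a neuronal zinc-finger transcription factor. In bacteria it is maintained through a high-copy ColE1/pUC-type origin and selected with ampicillin via the β-lactamase gene and its bla promoter. The recorded use of a recombination-deficient host strain fits the presence of repeated LTR sequences.

The viral portion runs from a 5' MMLV LTR through the MMLV packaging signal (with an adjacent fragment annotated as MESV Ψ), a truncated gag lacking its start codon, and a pol region that supplies the splice acceptor. These elements allow the transcript to be packaged into virions when gag, pol and env are provided in trans by a packaging system. The MYT1L open reading frame lies downstream, flanked by attB1 and attB2 sites left by the Gateway recombination used to insert it. No separate internal promoter is annotated, so expression is presumably driven from the 5' LTR, as is usual for pMXs vectors. A WPRE follows the insert to enhance transcript stability and expression, and the cassette ends in the 3' LTR region. The annotation tool splits that region into a fragment matching a self-inactivating ΔU3 LTR and a larger MMLV LTR segment, so the table alone does not settle whether it is truly self-inactivating. No mammalian selection marker, reporter or epitope tag is annotated.

The stated purpose is retroviral expression of Myt1l. The associated publication concerns transcription factor-driven direct conversion of cells to motor neurons, which suggests use in stably delivering this factor for reprogramming experiments.
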