Features (pLannotate 1.2.2; 16 found; start..end, strand, type, name):
    113..217     -  promoter       AmpR promoter: bla
    247..840     +  LTR            LTR: long terminal repeat from Moloney murine leukemia virus
    903..1102    +  misc_feature   MMLV Ψ: packaging signal of Moloney murine leukemia virus (MMLV)
   1154..1242    +  misc_feature   MESV Ψ (fragment): packaging signal of murine embryonic stem cell virus
   1319..1735    +  CDS            gag (truncated): truncated Moloney murine leukemia virus (MMLV) gag gene lacking the start codon
   1745..2119    +  misc_feature   pol region: Moloney murine leukemia virus (MMLV) pol region containing the splice acceptor site
   2138..2156    -  misc_feature   MCS (fragment): pBluescript multiple cloning site
   2162..2186    +  protein_bind   attB1: mutant version of attB; recombination site for the Gateway® BP reaction BP Clonase™
   2207..5758    +  CDS            MYT1L: MYT1L_HUMAN - Also known as KIAA1106 From Homo sapiens (Human).
   5784..5808    -  protein_bind   attB2: mutant version of attB; recombination site for the Gateway® BP reaction BP Clonase™
   5825..6413    +  misc_feature   WPRE: woodchuck hepatitis virus posttranscriptional regulatory element
   6471..6592    +  LTR            3' LTR (ΔU3) (fragment): self-inactivating 3' long terminal repeat (LTR) from Moloney murine leukemia virus
   6593..7062    +  LTR            LTR: long terminal repeat from Moloney murine leukemia virus
   7128..7180    -  CDS            lacI (fragment): lac repressor; lacI; The lac repressor binds to the lac operator to inhibit transcription in E. coli. This inhibition can be relieved by adding lactose or isopropyl-β-D-thiogalactopyranoside (IPTG).
   7363..7951    -  rep_origin     ori: high-copy-number ColE1/pMB1/pBR322/pUC origin of replication
   8115..112     -  CDS            AmpR (across the origin): β-lactamase; bla; confers resistance to ampicillin, carbenicillin, and related antibiotics
>Addgene plasmid #233153 | pMXs-hMyt1l | addgene full sequence | sequence record 462997 | Addgene NGS Result
ACTGATCTTCAGCATCTTTTACTTTCACCAGCGTTTCTGGGTGAGCAAAAACAGGAAGGCAAAATGCCGC
AAAAAAGGGAATAAGGGCGACACGGAAATGTTGAATACTCATACTCTTCCTTTTTCAATATTATTGAAGC
ATTTATCAGGGTTATTGTCTCATGAGCGGATACATATTTGAATGTATTTAGAAAAATAAACAAATAGGGG
TTCCGCGCACATTTCCCCGAAAAGTGCCACCTGCATAATGAAAGACCCCACCTGTAGGTTTGGCAAGCTA
GCTTAAGTAACGCCATTTTGCAAGGCATGGAAAAATACATAACTGAGAATAGAAAAGTTCAGATCAAGGT
CAGGAACAGATGGAACAGCTGAATATGGGCCAAACAGGATATCTGTGGTAAGCAGTTCCTGCCCCGGCTC
AGGGCCAAGAACAGATGGAACAGCTGAATATGGGCCAAACAGGATATCTGTGGTAAGCAGTTCCTGCCCC
GGCTCAGGGCCAAGAACAGATGGTCCCCAGATGCGGTCCAGCCCTCAGCAGTTTCTAGAGAACCATCAGA
TGTTTCCAGGGTGCCCCAAGGACCTGAAATGACCCTGTGCCTTATTTGAACTAACCAATCAGTTCGCTTC
TCGCTTCTGTTCGCGCGCTTCTGCTCCCCGAGCTCAATAAAAGAGCCCACAACCCCTCACTCGGCGCGCC
AGTCCTCCGATTGACTGAGTCGCCCGGGTACCCGTGTATCCAATAAACCCTCTTGCAGTTGCATCCGACT
TGTGGTCTCGCTGTTCCTTGGGAGGGTCTCCTCTGAGTGATTGACTACCCGTCAGCGGGGGTCTTTCATT
TGGGGGCTCGTCCGGGATCGGGAGACCCCTGCCCAGGGACCACCGACCCACCACCGGGAGGTAAGCTGGC
CAGCAACTTATCTGTGTCTGTCCGATTGTCTAGTGTCTATGACTGATTTTATGCGCCTGCGTCGGTACTA
GTTAGCTAACTAGCTCTGTATCTGGCGGACCCGTGGTGGAACTGACGAGTTCGGAACACCCGGCCGCAAC
CCTGGGAGACGTCCCAGGGACTTCGGGGGCCGTTTTTGTGGCCCGACCTGAGTCCAAAAATCCCGATCGT
TTTGGACTCTTTGGTGCACCCCCCTAATAGGAGGGATATGTGGTTCTGGTAGGAGACGAGAACCTAAAAC
AGTTCCCGCCTCCGTCTGAATTTTTGCTTTCGGTTTGGGACCGAAGCCGCGCCGCGCGTCTTGTCTGCTG
CAGCATCGTTCTGTGTTGTCTCTGTCTGACTGTGTTTCTGTATTTGTCTGAAAATTAGGGCCAGACTGTT
ACCACTCCCTTAAGTTTGACCTTAGGTCACTGGAAAGATGTCGAGCGGATCGCTCACAACCAGTCGGTAG
ATGTCAAGAAGAGACGTTGGGTTACCTTCTGCTCTGCAGAATGGCCAACCTTTAACGTCGGATGGCCGCG
AGACGGCACCTTTAACCGAGACCTCATCACCCAGGTTAAGATCAAGGTCTTTTCACCTGGCCCGCATGGA
CACCCAGACCAGGTCCCCTACATCGTGACCTGGGAAGCCTTGGCTTTTGACCCCCCTCCCTGGGTCAAGC
CCTTTGTACACCCTAAGCCTCCGCCTCCTCTTCCTCCATCCGCCCCGTCTCTCCCCCTTGAACCTCCTCG
TTCGACCCCGCCTCGATCCTCCCTTTATCCAGCCCTCACTCCTTCTCTAGGCGCCCCCATATGGCCATAT
GAGATCTTATATGGGGCACCCCCGCCCCTTGTAAACTTCCCTGACCCTGACATGACAAGAGTTACTAACA
GCCCCTCTCTCCAAGCTCACTTACAGGCTCTCTACTTAGTCCAGCACGAAGTCTGGAGACCTCTGGCGGC
AGCCTACCAAGAACAACTGGACCGACCGGTGGTACCTCACCCTTACCGAGTCGGCGACACAGTGTGGGTC
CGCCGACACCAGACTAAGAACCTAGAACCTCGCTGGAAAGGACCTTACACAGTCCTGCTGACCACCCCCA
CCGCCCTCAAAGTAGACGGCATCGCAGCTTGGATACACGCCGCCCACGTGAAGGCTGCCGACCCCGGGGG
TGGACCATCCTCTAGACTGCCGGATCTAGCTAGTTAATCGACGGTATCGATAAGCTATCAAACAAGTTTG
TACAAAAAAGCAGGCTCCGCGGCCGCCCCCTTCACCATGGAGGTGGACACCGAGGAGAAGCGGCATCGCA
CGCGGTCCAAAGGGGTTCGAGTTCCCGTGGAACCAGCCATACAAGAGCTGTTCAGCTGTCCCACCCCTGG
CTGTGACGGCAGTGGTCATGTCAGTGGCAAATATGCAAGACACAGAAGTGTATATGGTTGTCCCTTGGCG
AAAAAAAGAAAAACACAAGATAAACAGCCCCAGGAACCTGCTCCTAAACGAAAGCCATTTGCCGTGAAAG
CAGACAGCTCCTCAGTGGATGAGTGTGACGACAGTGATGGGACTGAGGACATGGATGAGAAGGAGGAGGA
TGAGGGGGAGGAGTACTCCGAGGACAATGACGAGCCAGGGGATGAGGACGAGGAGGACGAGGAGGGGGAC
CGGGAGGAGGAGGAGGAGATCGAGGAGGAGGATGAGGACGATGACGAGGATGGAGAAGATGTGGAGGATG
AAGAAGAGGAAGAGGAGGAGGAGGAGGAGGAGGAAGAGGAAGAAGAAAACGAAGACCATCAAATGAATTG
TCACAATACTCGAATAATGCAAGACACAGAAAAGGATGATAACAATAATGACGAATATGACAATTACGAT
GAACTGGTGGCCAAGTCATTGTTAAACCTCGGCAAAATCGCTGAGGATGCAGCCTACCGGGCCAGGACTG
AGTCAGAAATGAACAGCAATACCTCCAATAGTCTGGAAGACGATAGTGACAAAAACGAAAACCTGGGTCG
GAAAAGTGAGTTGAGTTTAGACTTAGACAGTGATGTTGTTAGAGAAACAGTGGACTCCCTTAAACTATTA
GCCCAAGGACACGGTGTTGTGCTCTCAGAAAACATGAATGACAGAAATTATGCAGACAGCATGTCGCAGC
AAGACAGTAGAAATATGAATTACGTCATGTTGGGGAAGCCCATGAACAATGGACTCATGGAAAAGATGGT
GGAGGAGAGCGATGAGGAGGTGTGTCTGAGCAGTCTGGAGTGTTTGAGGAATCAGTGCTTCGACCTGGCC
AGGAAGCTCAGTGAGACCAACCCGCAGGAGAGGAATCCGCAGCAGAACATGAACATCCGTCAGCATGTCC
GGCCAGAAGAGGACTTCCCAGGAAGGACGCCGGACAGAAACTACTCGGACATGCTGAACCTCATGCGGCT
GGAGGAGCAGTTGAGCCCCCGGTCGAGAGTGTTTGCCAGCTGTGCGAAGGAGGATGGGTGTCATGAGCGG
GACGACGATACCACCTCTGTGAACTCGGACAGGTCTGAAGAGGTGTTCGACATGACCAAGGGGAACCTGA
CCCTGCTGGAGAAAGCCATCGCTTTGGAAACGGAAAGAGCAAAGGCCATGAGGGAGAAGATGGCCATGGA
AGCTGGGAGGAGGGACAATATGAGGTCATATGAGGACCAGTCTCCGAGACAACTTCCCGGGGAGGACAGA
AAGCCTAAATCCAGTGACAGCCATGTCAAAAAGCCATACTATGATCCCTCAAGAACAGAAAAGAAAGAGA
GCAAGTGTCCAACCCCCGGGTGTGATGGAACCGGCCACGTAACTGGGCTGTACCCACATCACCGCAGCCT
GTCCGGATGCCCGCACAAAGATAGGGTCCCTCCAGAAATCCTTGCCATGCATGAAAGTGTCCTCAAGTGC
CCCACTCCGGGCTGCACGGGGCGCGGGCATGTCAACAGCAACAGGAACTCCCACCGAAGCCTCTCCGGAT
GCCCGATCGCTGCAGCAGAGAAACTGGCCAAGGCACAGGAAAAGCACCAGAGCTGCGACGTGTCCAAGTC
CAGCCAGGCCTCGGACCGCGTGCTCAGGCCAATGTGCTTTGTGAAGCAGCTGGAGATTCCTCAGTATGGC
TACAGAAACAATGTCCCCACAACTACGCCGCGTTCCAACCTGGCCAAGGAGCTCGAGAAATATTCCAAGA
CCTCGTTTGAATACAACAGTTACGACAACCATACTTATGGCAAGCGAGCCATAGCTCCCAAGGTGCAAAC
CAGGGATATATCCCCCAAAGGATATGATGATGCGAAGCGGTACTGCAAGGACCCCAGCCCCAGCAGCAGC
AGCACCAGCAGCTACGCGCCCAGCAGCAGCAGCAACCTGAGCTGCGGCGGGGGCAGCAGCGCCAGCAGCA
CGTGCAGCAAGAGCAGCTTCGACTACACGCACGACATGGAGGCGGCCCACATGGCGGCCACCGCCATCCT
CAACCTGTCCACGCGCTGCCGCGAGATGCCGCAGAACCTGAGCACCAAGCCGCAGGACCTGTGCGCCACG
CGGAACCCTGACATGGAGGTGGATGAGAACGGGACCCTGGACCTCAGCATGAACAAGCAGAGGCCGCGGG
ACAGCTGCTGCCCCATCCTGACCCCTCTGGAGCCCATGTCCCCCCAGCAGCAGGCAGTGATGAACAACCG
GTGTTTCCAGCTGGGCGAGGGCGACTGCTGGGACTTGCCCGTAGACTACACCAAAATGAAACCCCGGAGG
ATAGACGAGGACGAGTCCAAAGACATTACTCCAGAAGACTTGGACCCATTCCAGGAGGCTCTAGAAGAAA
GACGGTATCCCGGGGAGGTGACCATCCCAAGTCCCAAACCCAAGTACCCTCAGTGCAAGGAGAGCAAAAA
GGACTTAATAACTCTGTCTGGCTGCCCCCTGGCGGACAAAAGCATTCGAAGTATGCTGGCCACCAGCTCC
CAAGAACTCAAGTGCCCCACGCCTGGCTGTGATGGTTCTGGACATATCACCGGCAATTATGCTTCTCATC
GGAGCCTTTCAGGTTGCCCAAGAGCAAAGAAAAGTGGTATCAGGATAGCACAGAGCAAAGAAGATAAAGA
AGATCAAGAACCCATCAGGTGTCCGGTCCCCGGGTGCGACGGCCAGGGCCACATCACTGGGAAGTACGCG
TCCCATCGCAGCGCCTCCGGGTGCCCCTTGGCGGCCAAGAGGCAGAAAGACGGGTACCTGAATGGCTCCC
AGTTCTCCTGGAAGTCGGTCAAGACGGAAGGCATGTCCTGCCCCACGCCAGGATGCGACGGCTCAGGCCA
CGTCAGCGGCAGCTTCCTCACACACCGCAGCTTGTCAGGATGCCCGAGAGCCACGTCAGCGATGAAGAAG
GCAAAGCTTTCTGGAGAGCAGATGCTGACCATCAAACAGCGGGCCAGCAACGGTATAGAAAATGATGAAG
AAATCAAACAGTTAGATGAAGAAATCAAGGAGCTAAATGAATCCAATTCCCAGATGGAAGCCGATATGAT
TAAACTCAGAACTCAGATTACCACGATGGAGAGCAACCTGAAGACCATCGAAGAGGAGAACAAAGTGATT
GAGCAGCAGAACGAGTCTCTCCTCCACGAGCTGGCGAACCTGAGCCAGTCTCTGATCCACAGCCTGGCTA
ACATCCAGCTGCCGCACATGGATCCAATCAATGAACAAAATTTTGATGCTTACGTGACTACTTTGACGGA
AATGTATACAAATCAAGATCGTTATCAGAGTCCAGAAAATAAAGCCCTACTGGAAAATATAAAGCAGGCT
GTGAGAGGAATTCAGGTCTGAGGCGGCAAGGGTGGGCGCGCCGACCCAGCTTTCTTGTACAAAGTGGTTC
GATAGCTTATCGATAATCAACCTCTGGATTACAAAATTTGTGAAAGATTGACTGGTATTCTTAACTATGT
TGCTCCTTTTACGCTATGTGGATACGCTGCTTTAATGCCTTTGTATCATGCTATTGCTTCCCGTATGGCT
TTCATTTTCTCCTCCTTGTATAAATCCTGGTTGCTGTCTCTTTATGAGGAGTTGTGGCCCGTTGTCAGGC
AACGTGGCGTGGTGTGCACTGTGTTTGCTGACGCAACCCCCACTGGTTGGGGCATTGCCACCACCTGTCA
GCTCCTTTCCGGGACTTTCGCTTTCCCCCTCCCTATTGCCACGGCGGAACTCATCGCCGCCTGCCTTGCC
CGCTGCTGGACAGGGGCTCGGCTGTTGGGCACTGACAATTCCGTGGTGTTGTCGGGGAAATCATCGTCCT
TTCCTTGGCTGCTCGCCTGTGTTGCCACCTGGATTCTGCGCGGGACGTCCTTCTGCTACGTCCCTTCGGC
CCTCAATCCAGCGGACCTTCCTTCCCGCGGCCTGCTGCCGGCTCTGCGGCCTCTTCCGCGTCTTCGCCTT
CGCCCTCAGACGAGTCGGATCTCCCTTTGGGCCGCCTCCCCGCATCGATACCGTCGACGATAAAATAAAA
GATTTTATTTAGTCTCCAGAAAAAGGGGGGAATGAAAGACCCCACCTGTAGGTTTGGCAAGCTAGCTTAA
GTAACGCCATTTTGCAAGGCATGGAAAAATACATAACTGAGAATAGAGAAGTTCAGATCAAGGTCAGGAA
CAGATGGAACAGCTGAATATGGGCCAAACAGGATATCTGTGGTAAGCAGTTCCTGCCCCGGCTCAGGGCC
AAGAACAGATGGAACAGCTGAATATGGGCCAAACAGGATATCTGTGGTAAGCAGTTCCTGCCCCGGCTCA
GGGCCAAGAACAGATGGTCCCCAGATGCGGTCCAGCCCTCAGCAGTTTCTAGAGAACCATCAGATGTTTC
CAGGGTGCCCCAAGGACCTGAAATGACCCTGTGCCTTATTTGAACTAACCAATCAGTTCGCTTCTCGCTT
CTGTTCGCGCGCTTCTGCTCCCCGAGCTCAATAAAAGAGCCCACAACCCCTCACTCGGGGCGCCAGTCCT
CCGATTGACTGAGTCGCCCGGGTACCCGTGTATCCAATAAACCCTCTTGCAGTTGCATCCGACTTGTGGT
CTCGCTGTTCCTTGGGAGGGTCTCCTCTGAGTGATTGACTACCCGTCAGCGGGGGTCTTTCACATGCAGC
ATGTATCAAAATTAATTTGGTTTTTTTTCTTAAGTATTTACATTAAATGGCCATAGTTGCATTAATGAAT
CGGCCAACGCGCGGGGAGAGGCGGTTTGCGTATTGGGCGCTCTTCCGCTTCCTCGCTCACTGACTCGCTG
CGCTCGGTCGTTCGGCTGCGGCGAGCGGTATCAGCTCACTCAAAGGCGGTAATACGGTTATCCACAGAAT
CAGGGGATAACGCAGGAAAGAACATGTGAGCAAAAGGCCAGCAAAAGGCCAGGAACCGTAAAAAGGCCGC
GTTGCTGGCGTTTTTCCATAGGCTCCGCCCCCCTGACGAGCATCACAAAAATCGACGCTCAAGTCAGAGG
TGGCGAAACCCGACAGGACTATAAAGATACCAGGCGTTTCCCCCTGGAAGCTCCCTCGTGCGCTCTCCTG
TTCCGACCCTGCCGCTTACCGGATACCTGTCCGCCTTTCTCCCTTCGGGAAGCGTGGCGCTTTCTCATAG
CTCACGCTGTAGGTATCTCAGTTCGGTGTAGGTCGTTCGCTCCAAGCTGGGCTGTGTGCACGAACCCCCC
GTTCAGCCCGACCGCTGCGCCTTATCCGGTAACTATCGTCTTGAGTCCAACCCGGTAAGACACGACTTAT
CGCCACTGGCAGCAGCCACTGGTAACAGGATTAGCAGAGCGAGGTATGTAGGCGGTGCTACAGAGTTCTT
GAAGTGGTGGCCTAACTACGGCTACACTAGAAGAACAGTATTTGGTATCTGCGCTCTGCTGAAGCCAGTT
ACCTTCGGAAAAAGAGTTGGTAGCTCTTGATCCGGCAAACAAACCACCGCTGGTAGCGGTGGTTTTTTTG
TTTGCAAGCAGCAGATTACGCGCAGAAAAAAAGGATCTCAAGAAGATCCTTTGATCTTTTCTACGGGGTC
TGACGCTCAGTGGAACGAAAACTCACGTTAAGGGATTTTGGTCATGAGATTATCAAAAAGGATCTTCACC
TAGATCCTTTTGCGGCCGGCCGCAAATCAATCTAAAGTATATATGAGTAAACTTGGTCTGACAGTTACCA
ATGCTTAATCAGTGAGGCACCTATCTCAGCGATCTGTCTATTTCGTTCATCCATAGTTGCCTGACTCCCC
GTCGTGTAGATAACTACGATACGGGAGGGCTTACCATCTGGCCCCAGTGCTGCAATGATACCGCGAGACC
CACGCTCACCGGCTCCAGATTTATCAGCAATAAACCAGCCAGCCGGAAGGGCCGAGCGCAGAAGTGGTCC
TGCAACTTTATCCGCCTCCATCCAGTCTATTAATTGTTGCCGGGAAGCTAGAGTAAGTAGTTCGCCAGTT
AATAGTTTGCGCAACGTTGTTGCCATTGCTACAGGCATCGTGGTGTCACGCTCGTCGTTTGGTATGGCTT
CATTCAGCTCCGGTTCCCAACGATCAAGGCGAGTTACATGATCCCCCATGTTGTGCAAAAAAGCGGTTAG
CTCCTTCGGTCCTCCGATCGTTGTCAGAAGTAAGTTGGCCGCAGTGTTATCACTCATGGTTATGGCAGCA
CTGCATAATTCTCTTACTGTCATGCCATCCGTAAGATGCTTTTCTGTGACTGGTGAGTACTCAACCAAGT
CATTCTGAGAATAGTGTATGCGGCGACCGAGTTGCTCTTGCCCGGCGTCAATACGGGATAATACCGCGCC
ACATAGCAGAACTTTAAAAGTGCTCATCATTGGAAAACGTTCTTCGGGGCGAAAACTCTCAAGGATCTTA
CCGCTGTTGAGATCCAGTTCGATGTAACCCACTCGTGCACCCA
