>Addgene plasmid #233153 | pMXs-hMyt1l | depositor partial sequence | sequence record 458659 | hMyt1l
ATGGAGGTGGACACCGAGGAGAAGCGGCATCGCACGCGGTCCAAAGGGGTTCGAGTTCCCGTGGAACCAG
CCATACAAGAGCTGTTCAGCTGTCCCACCCCTGGCTGTGACGGCAGTGGTCATGTCAGTGGCAAATATGC
AAGACACAGAAGTGTATATGGTTGTCCCTTGGCGAAAAAAAGAAAAACACAAGATAAACAGCCCCAGGAA
CCTGCTCCTAAACGAAAGCCATTTGCCGTGAAAGCAGACAGCTCCTCAGTGGATGAGTGTGACGACAGTG
ATGGGACTGAGGACATGGATGAGAAGGAGGAGGATGAGGGGGAGGAGTACTCCGAGGACAATGACGAGCC
AGGGGATGAGGACGAGGAGGACGAGGAGGGGGACCGGGAGGAGGAGGAGGAGATCGAGGAGGAGGATGAG
GACGATGACGAGGATGGAGAAGATGTGGAGGATGAAGAAGAGGAAGAGGAGGAGGAGGAGGAGGAGGAAG
AGGAAGAAGAAAACGAAGACCATCAAATGAATTGTCACAATACTCGAATAATGCAAGACACAGAAAAGGA
TGATAACAATAATGACGAATATGACAATTACGATGAACTGGTGGCCAAGTCATTGTTAAACCTCGGCAAA
ATCGCTGAGGATGCAGCCTACCGGGCCAGGACTGAGTCAGAAATGAACAGCAATACCTCCAATAGTCTGG
AAGACGATAGTGACAAAAACGAAAACCTGGGTCGGAAAAGTGAGTTGAGTTTAGACTTAGACAGTGATGT
TGTTAGAGAAACAGTGGACTCCCTTAAACTATTAGCCCAAGGACACGGTGTTGTGCTCTCAGAAAACATG
AATGACAGAAATTATGCAGACAGCATGTCGCAGCAAGACAGTAGAAATATGAATTACGTCATGTTGGGGA
AGCCCATGAACAATGGACTCATGGAAAAGATGGTGGAGGAGAGCGATGAGGAGGTGTGTCTGAGCAGTCT
GGAGTGTTTGAGGAATCAGTGCTTCGACCTGGCCAGGAAGCTCAGTGAGACCAACCCGCAGGAGAGGAAT
CCGCAGCAGAACATGAACATCCGTCAGCATGTCCGGCCAGAAGAGGACTTCCCAGGAAGGACGCCGGACA
GAAACTACTCGGACATGCTGAACCTCATGCGGCTGGAGGAGCAGTTGAGCCCCCGGTCGAGAGTGTTTGC
CAGCTGTGCGAAGGAGGATGGGTGTCATGAGCGGGACGACGATACCACCTCTGTGAACTCGGACAGGTCT
GAAGAGGTGTTCGACATGACCAAGGGGAACCTGACCCTGCTGGAGAAAGCCATCGCTTTGGAAACGGAAA
GAGCAAAGGCCATGAGGGAGAAGATGGCCATGGAAGCTGGGAGGAGGGACAATATGAGGTCATATGAGGA
CCAGTCTCCGAGACAACTTCCCGGGGAGGACAGAAAGCCTAAATCCAGTGACAGCCATGTCAAAAAGCCA
TACTATGATCCCTCAAGAACAGAAAAGAAAGAGAGCAAGTGTCCAACCCCCGGGTGTGATGGAACCGGCC
ACGTAACTGGGCTGTACCCACATCACCGCAGCCTGTCCGGATGCCCGCACAAAGATAGGGTCCCTCCAGA
AATCCTTGCCATGCATGAAAGTGTCCTCAAGTGCCCCACTCCGGGCTGCACGGGGCGCGGGCATGTCAAC
AGCAACAGGAACTCCCACCGAAGCCTCTCCGGATGCCCGATCGCTGCAGCAGAGAAACTGGCCAAGGCAC
AGGAAAAGCACCAGAGCTGCGACGTGTCCAAGTCCAGCCAGGCCTCGGACCGCGTGCTCAGGCCAATGTG
CTTTGTGAAGCAGCTGGAGATTCCTCAGTATGGCTACAGAAACAATGTCCCCACAACTACGCCGCGTTCC
AACCTGGCCAAGGAGCTCGAGAAATATTCCAAGACCTCGTTTGAATACAACAGTTACGACAACCATACTT
ATGGCAAGCGAGCCATAGCTCCCAAGGTGCAAACCAGGGATATATCCCCCAAAGGATATGATGATGCGAA
GCGGTACTGCAAGGACCCCAGCCCCAGCAGCAGCAGCACCAGCAGCTACGCGCCCAGCAGCAGCAGCAAC
CTGAGCTGCGGCGGGGGCAGCAGCGCCAGCAGCACGTGCAGCAAGAGCAGCTTCGACTACACGCACGACA
TGGAGGCGGCCCACATGGCGGCCACCGCCATCCTCAACCTGTCCACGCGCTGCCGCGAGATGCCGCAGAA
CCTGAGCACCAAGCCGCAGGACCTGTGCGCCACGCGGAACCCTGACATGGAGGTGGATGAGAACGGGACC
CTGGACCTCAGCATGAACAAGCAGAGGCCGCGGGACAGCTGCTGCCCCATCCTGACCCCTCTGGAGCCCA
TGTCCCCCCAGCAGCAGGCAGTGATGAACAACCGGTGTTTCCAGCTGGGCGAGGGCGACTGCTGGGACTT
GCCCGTAGACTACACCAAAATGAAACCCCGGAGGATAGACGAGGACGAGTCCAAAGACATTACTCCAGAA
GACTTGGACCCATTCCAGGAGGCTCTAGAAGAAAGACGGTATCCCGGGGAGGTGACCATCCCAAGTCCCA
AACCCAAGTACCCTCAGTGCAAGGAGAGCAAAAAGGACTTAATAACTCTGTCTGGCTGCCCCCTGGCGGA
CAAAAGCATTCGAAGTATGCTGGCCACCAGCTCCCAAGAACTCAAGTGCCCCACGCCTGGCTGTGATGGT
TCTGGACATATCACCGGCAATTATGCTTCTCATCGGAGCCTTTCAGGTTGCCCAAGAGCAAAGAAAAGTG
GTATCAGGATAGCACAGAGCAAAGAAGATAAAGAAGATCAAGAACCCATCAGGTGTCCGGTCCCCGGGTG
CGACGGCCAGGGCCACATCACTGGGAAGTACGCGTCCCATCGCAGCGCCTCCGGGTGCCCCTTGGCGGCC
AAGAGGCAGAAAGACGGGTACCTGAATGGCTCCCAGTTCTCCTGGAAGTCGGTCAAGACGGAAGGCATGT
CCTGCCCCACGCCAGGATGCGACGGCTCAGGCCACGTCAGCGGCAGCTTCCTCACACACCGCAGCTTGTC
AGGATGCCCGAGAGCCACGTCAGCGATGAAGAAGGCAAAGCTTTCTGGAGAGCAGATGCTGACCATCAAA
CAGCGGGCCAGCAACGGTATAGAAAATGATGAAGAAATCAAACAGTTAGATGAAGAAATCAAGGAGCTAA
ATGAATCCAATTCCCAGATGGAAGCCGATATGATTAAACTCAGAACTCAGATTACCACGATGGAGAGCAA
CCTGAAGACCATCGAAGAGGAGAACAAAGTGATTGAGCAGCAGAACGAGTCTCTCCTCCACGAGCTGGCG
AACCTGAGCCAGTCTCTGATCCACAGCCTGGCTAACATCCAGCTGCCGCACATGGATCCAATCAATGAAC
AAAATTTTGATGCTTACGTGACTACTTTGACGGAAATGTATACAAATCAAGATCGTTATCAGAGTCCAGA
AAATAAAGCCCTACTGGAAAATATAAAGCAGGCTGTGAGAGGAATTCAGGTCTGA
